Addgene plasmid #67378: pDEST14-ARL5A
Purpose: Expression of native hArl5 in E. coli
Depositing lab: Richard Kahn. Depositing organization: Emory University. Publication: Tool box: Plasmids for the expression or knockdown of human ARF Family GTPases (ARF/ARL/SAR) and their co-expression in bacteria with N-myristoyltransferases. Kerr SC, Kahn RA. Cell Logist. 2015 Sep 21;5(3):e1090523. doi: 10.1080/21592799.2015.1090523. eCollection 2015 Jul-Sep. PubMed 27057421.
Backbone
  Vector backbone: pDEST14
  Backbone manufacturer: Life Technologies
  Vector type: Bacterial Expression
Growth in bacteria
  Bacterial resistance: Ampicillin, 100 μg/mL
  Growth temperature: 37°C
  Growth strain: DH5alpha
  Copy number: High Copy
Gene/Insert
  Gene/Insert name: ARL5A (alt name: pRK10s-D14)
  Species: H. sapiens (human)
  Mutation: bp 70 C to T; silent mutation
  Entrez Gene: ARL5A (a.k.a. ARFLP5, ARL5)
  Promoter: T7
  Cloning method: Gateway Cloning
  Sequencing primers: 5′ T7; 3′ T7-term
Terms and licenses: Academic/Nonprofit Terms; Industry Terms: Not Available to Industry
How to cite: pDEST14-ARL5A was a gift from Richard Kahn (Addgene plasmid # 67378 ; http://n2t.net/addgene:67378 ; RRID:Addgene_67378)
