[The description below was written by a language model from this plasmid's Addgene catalogue record.]
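Description:
pDEST14-ARL5A is a bacterial expression plasmid built on the pDEST14 Gateway destination backbone and intended for producing human ARL5A (also known as ARL5 or ARFLP5), a member of the ARF family of small regulatory GTPases, in E. coli. The open reading frame was introduced by Gateway recombination cloning, so it is expected to be flanked by the att sites that remain after the recombination reaction. The plasmid is maintained at high copy number in standard cloning strains under ampicillin selection. The record does not list the origin of replication or provide a feature table, so the finer layout of the backbone cannot be described here.

Expression of the insert is driven by a T7 promoter, with a T7 terminator region downstream, as implied by the sequencing primers listed. Transcription therefore depends on a host that supplies T7 RNA polymerase, typically an inducible DE3 lysogen rather than the cloning strain used for propagation. The stated purpose is expression of the native protein, and no epitope or affinity tag is recorded, which indicates an untagged product. That suits work in which terminal additions could interfere with the behaviour of an ARF-like GTPase. The insert carries a single C-to-T change at base 70, which is annotated as silent and so leaves the encoded amino acid sequence unaltered. The construct belongs to a broader toolbox of plasmids for expressing or knocking down human ARF, ARL and SAR GTPases. It would typically be used to generate recombinant ARL5A for purification and for biochemical or structural study.
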