>Addgene plasmid #67378 | pDEST14-ARL5A | addgene partial sequence | sequence record 118965 | T7 5'-TAATACGACTCACTATAGGG-3'
AAAAAGCAGGCTTAGAAGGAGATAGAACCATGGGAATTCTCTTCACTAGAATATGGAGACTGTTCAATCA
CCAGGAGCACAAAGTTATCATTGTTGGGTTGGATAATGCAGGGAAAACTACCATTCTTTACCAATTTTCT
ATGAATGAAGTTGTACATACATCTCCTACAATAGGAAGTAATGTAGAAGAGATAGTGATTAATAATACAC
GTTTCCTAATGTGGGATATTGGTGGCCAAGAATCTCTTCGTTCTTCCTGGAACACTTACTATACTAACAC
AGAGTTTGTAATAGTTGTTGTGGACAGTACAGACAGAGAGAGGATTTCTGTAACTAGAGAAGAACTCTAT
AAAATGTTAGCGCATGAGGACCTAAGAAAAGCTGGATTGCTGATTTTTGCTAATAAACAAGATGTTAAAG
AATGCATGACTGTAGCAGAAATCTCCCAGTTTTTGAAGCTAACTTCTATTAAAGATCACCAGTGGCATAT
CCAGGCATGCTGTGCTCTAACTGGCGAGGGATTGTGCCAAGGACTTGAATGGATGATGTCACGACTTAAG
ATTAGATGATAGGACCCAGCTTTCTTGTACAAAGTGGTGATGATCCGGCTGCTAACAAAGCCCGAAAGGA
AGCTGAGTTGGCTGCTGCCACCGCTGAGCAATAACTAGCATAACCCCTTGGGGCCTCTAAACGGGTCTTG
AGGGGTTTTTTGCTGAAAGGAGGAACTATATCCGGATATCCACAGGACGGGTGTGGTCGCCATGATCGCG
TAGTCGATAGTGGCTCCAAGTAGCGAAGCGAGCA
